Addgene plasmid #230184: AiP12083 - pAAV-AiE0372m-minBG-SYFP2-WPRE3-BGHpA (Alias: CN2083)
Purpose: AiE0372m is an enhancer sequence, designed to drive AAV-mediated transgene expression in specific populations of brain cells
Depositing lab: Allen Institute for Brain Science & Boaz Levi. Depositing organization: Allen Institute. Publication: A suite of enhancer AAVs and transgenic mouse lines for genetic access to cortical cell types. Ben-Simon Y, Hooper M, Narayan S, Daigle TL, Dwivedi D, Way SW, Oster A, Stafford DA, Mich JK, Taormina MJ, Martinez RA, Opitz-Araya X, Roth JR, Alexander JR, Allen S, Amster A, Arbuckle J, Ayala A, Baker PM, Bakken TE, Barcelli T, Barta S, Bendrick J, Bertagnolli D, Bielstein C, Bishwakarma P, Bowlus J, Boyer G, Brouner K, Casian B, Casper T, Chakka AB, Chakrabarty R, Chance RK, Chavan S, Clark M, Colbert K, Collman F, Daniel S, Departee M, DiValentin P, Donadio N, Dotson N, Egdorf T, Fliss T, Gabitto M, Garcia J, Gary A, Gasperini M, Gloe J, Goldy J, Gore BB, Graybuck L, Greisman N, Haeseleer F, Halterman C, Haradon Z, Hastings SD, Helback O, Ho W, Hockemeyer D, Huang C, Huff S, Hunker A, Johansen N, Jones D, Juneau Z, Kalmbach B, Kannan M, Khem S, Kussick E, Kutsal R, Larsen R, Lee C, Lee AY, Leibly M, Lenz GH, Li S, Liang E, Lusk N, Madigan Z, Malloy J, Malone J, McCue R, Melchor J, Mollenkopf T, Moosman S, Morin E, Newman D, Ng L, Ngo K, Omstead V, Otto S, Oyama A, Pena N, Pham T, Phillips E, Pom CA, Potekhina L, Ransford S, Ray PL, Rette D, Reynoldson C, Rimorin C, Rocha D, Ruiz A, Sanchez REA, Sawyer L, Sedeno-Cortes A, Sevigny JP, Shapovalova N, Shepard N, Shulga L, Sigler AR, Siverts L, Soliman S, Somasundaram S, Staats B, Stewart K, Szelenyi E, Tieu M, Trader C, Tran A, van Velthoven CTJ, Walker M, Wang Y, Weed N, Wirthlin M, Wood T, Wynalda B, Yao Z, Zhou T, Ariza J, Dee N, Reding M, Ronellenfitch K, Mufti S, Sunkin SM, Smith KA, Esposito L, Waters J, Thyagarajan B, Yao S, Lein ES, Zeng H, Levi BP, Ngai J, Ting JT, Tasic B. Cell. 2025 May 16:S0092-8674(25)00513-6. doi: 10.1016/j.cell.2025.05.002. PubMed 40403729.
Backbone
  Vector backbone: pAAV2
  Vector type: AAV
Growth in bacteria
  Bacterial resistance: Ampicillin, 100 μg/mL
  Growth temperature: 37°C
  Growth strain: NEB Stable
  Copy number: High Copy
Gene/Insert
  Gene/Insert name: SYFP2
  Species: Synthetic
  Promoter: minBG
  Cloning method: Gibson Cloning
Terms and licenses: Academic/Nonprofit Terms; Industry Terms: Not Available to Industry
How to cite: AiP12083 - pAAV-AiE0372m-minBG-SYFP2-WPRE3-BGHpA (Alias: CN2083) was a gift from Allen Institute for Brain Science & Boaz Levi (Addgene plasmid # 230184 ; http://n2t.net/addgene:230184 ; RRID:Addgene_230184)
