[The description below was written by a language model from this plasmid's Addgene catalogue record and pLannotate feature annotations shown in this document.]
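Description:
AiP12083 - pAAV-AiE0372m-minBG-SYFP2-WPRE3-BGHpA (alias CN2083) is an AAV transfer plasmid built on a pAAV2 backbone and used to produce recombinant adeno-associated virus carrying an enhancer-driven fluorescent reporter. In bacteria it is maintained as a high-copy plasmid through a ColE1/pUC-type origin and selected with ampicillin via the β-lactamase gene and its own promoter. The backbone also contains an f1 phage origin and short remnants of pBR322 rop and bom sequences. AAV2 inverted terminal repeats flank the expression cassette. One is annotated intact, while the other appears as fragments spanning the numbering junction of the circular record. The ITRs are the cis elements required for replication and packaging of the intervening DNA into AAV capsids.

The payload is a compact reporter cassette in which the AiE0372m enhancer sits upstream of a minimal beta-globin promoter (minBG). The minimal promoter has little activity by itself, so expression depends on the enhancer, which the record describes as designed to direct transgene expression in specific populations of brain cells. The record does not say which populations. The cassette drives SYFP2, a monomeric, rapidly maturing yellow fluorescent protein derived from Aequorea victoria. Downstream is WPRE3, a shortened woodchuck hepatitis virus posttranscriptional element that enhances transcript expression and is annotated here as two WPRE fragments. It is followed by the bovine growth hormone polyadenylation signal. Neither the enhancer nor minBG is annotated in the feature table, though an unannotated gap between SYFP2 and the adjacent ITR is consistent with their position. The construct belongs to a suite of enhancer AAVs for genetic access to cortical cell types, with SYFP2 fluorescence marking the cells in which the enhancer is active.
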