Features (pLannotate 1.2.2; 15 found; start..end, strand, type, name):
      1..17      -  repeat_region  AAV2 ITR (fragment): inverted terminal repeat of adeno-associated virus serotype 2 inverted
     46..73      -  repeat_region  AAV2 ITR (fragment): inverted terminal repeat of adeno-associated virus serotype 2 inverted
    146..734     -  rep_origin     ori: high-copy-number ColE1/pMB1/pBR322/pUC origin of replication
    905..1765    -  CDS            AmpR: β-lactamase; bla; confers resistance to ampicillin, carbenicillin, and related antibiotics
   1766..1870    -  promoter       AmpR promoter: bla
   1965..2000    +  CDS            rop (fragment): Rop protein, which maintains plasmids at low copy number; rop
   2102..2151    +  misc_feature   bom (fragment): basis of mobility region from pBR322
   2152..2607    -  rep_origin     f1 ori (sequence partly withheld): f1 bacteriophage origin of replication; arrow indicates direction of (+) strand synthesis
   2626..2677    +  misc_feature   bom (fragment): basis of mobility region from pBR322
   2682..2822    -  repeat_region  AAV2 ITR: inverted terminal repeat of adeno-associated virus serotype 2 inverted
   2940..3051    -  polyA_signal   bGH poly(A) signal: bovine growth hormone polyadenylation signal
   3068..3148    -  misc_feature   WPRE (fragment): woodchuck hepatitis virus posttranscriptional regulatory element
   3154..3311    -  misc_feature   WPRE (fragment): woodchuck hepatitis virus posttranscriptional regulatory element
   3351..4067    -  CDS            SYFP2: SYFP2 is a basic (constitutively fluorescent) yellow fluorescent protein published in 2006, derived from Aequorea victoria. It is reported to be a very rapidly-maturing monomer with moderate acid sensitivity.
   4397..4442    +  repeat_region  AAV2 ITR (fragment): inverted terminal repeat of adeno-associated virus serotype 2 inverted
>Addgene plasmid #230184 | AiP12083 - pAAV-AiE0372m-minBG-SYFP2-WPRE3-BGHpA (Alias: CN2083) | addgene full sequence | sequence record 470438 | Addgene NGS Result
CTCGCTCACTGAGGCCGGGCGACCAAAGGTCGCCCGACGCCCGGGCGGCCTCAGTGAGCGAGCGAGCGCG
CAGCTGCCTGCAGGACATGTGAGCAAAAGGCCAGCAAAAGGCCAGGAACCGTAAAAAGGCCGCGTTGCTG
GCGTTTTTCCATAGGCTCCGCCCCCCTGACGAGCATCACAAAAATCGACGCTCAAGTCAGAGGTGGCGAA
ACCCGACAGGACTATAAAGATACCAGGCGTTTCCCCCTGGAAGCTCCCTCGTGCGCTCTCCTGTTCCGAC
CCTGCCGCTTACCGGATACCTGTCCGCCTTTCTCCCTTCGGGAAGCGTGGCGCTTTCTCATAGCTCACGC
TGTAGGTATCTCAGTTCGGTGTAGGTCGTTCGCTCCAAGCTGGGCTGTGTGCACGAACCCCCCGTTCAGC
CCGACCGCTGCGCCTTATCCGGTAACTATCGTCTTGAGTCCAACCCGGTAAGACACGACTTATCGCCACT
GGCAGCAGCCACTGGTAACAGGATTAGCAGAGCGAGGTATGTAGGCGGTGCTACAGAGTTCTTGAAGTGG
TGGCCTAACTACGGCTACACTAGAAGAACAGTATTTGGTATCTGCGCTCTGCTGAAGCCAGTTACCTTCG
GAAAAAGAGTTGGTAGCTCTTGATCCGGCAAACAAACCACCGCTGGTAGCGGTGGTTTTTTTGTTTGCAA
GCAGCAGATTACGCGCAGAAAAAAAGGATCTCAAGAAGATCCTTTGATCTTTTCTACGGGGTCTGACGCT
CAGTGGAACGAAAACTCACGTTAAGGGATTTTGGTCATGAGATTATCAAAAAGGATCTTCACCTAGATCC
TTTTAAATTAAAAATGAAGTTTTAAATCAATCTAAAGTATATATGAGTAAACTTGGTCTGACAGTTACCA
ATGCTTAATCAGTGAGGCACCTATCTCAGCGATCTGTCTATTTCGTTCATCCATAGTTGCCTGACTCCCC
GTCGTGTAGATAACTACGATACGGGAGGGCTTACCATCTGGCCCCAGTGCTGCAATGATACCGCGAGACC
CACGCTCACCGGCTCCAGATTTATCAGCAATAAACCAGCCAGCCGGAAGGGCCGAGCGCAGAAGTGGTCC
TGCAACTTTATCCGCCTCCATCCAGTCTATTAATTGTTGCCGGGAAGCTAGAGTAAGTAGTTCGCCAGTT
AATAGTTTGCGCAACGTTGTTGCCATTGCTACAGGCATCGTGGTGTCACGCTCGTCGTTTGGTATGGCTT
CATTCAGCTCCGGTTCCCAACGATCAAGGCGAGTTACATGATCCCCCATGTTGTGCAAAAAAGCGGTTAG
CTCCTTCGGTCCTCCGATCGTTGTCAGAAGTAAGTTGGCCGCAGTGTTATCACTCATGGTTATGGCAGCA
CTGCATAATTCTCTTACTGTCATGCCATCCGTAAGATGCTTTTCTGTGACTGGTGAGTACTCAACCAAGT
CATTCTGAGAATAGTGTATGCGGCGACCGAGTTGCTCTTGCCCGGCGTCAATACGGGATAATACCGCGCC
ACATAGCAGAACTTTAAAAGTGCTCATCATTGGAAAACGTTCTTCGGGGCGAAAACTCTCAAGGATCTTA
CCGCTGTTGAGATCCAGTTCGATGTAACCCACTCGTGCACCCAACTGATCTTCAGCATCTTTTACTTTCA
CCAGCGTTTCTGGGTGAGCAAAAACAGGAAGGCAAAATGCCGCAAAAAAGGGAATAAGGGCGACACGGAA
ATGTTGAATACTCATACTCTTCCTTTTTCAATATTATTGAAGCATTTATCAGGGTTATTGTCTCATGAGC
GGATACATATTTGAATGTATTTAGAAAAATAAACAAATAGGGGTTCCGCGCACATTTCCCCGAAAAGTGC
CACCTGACGTCTAAGAAACCATTATTATCATGACATTAACCTATAAAAATAGGCGTATCACGAGGCCCTT
TCGTCTCGCGCGTTTCGGTGATGACGGTGAAAACCTCTGACACATGCAGCTCCCGGAGACGGTCACAGCT
TGTCTGTAAGCGGATGCCGGGAGCAGACAAGCCCGTCAGGGCGCGTCAGCGGGTGTTGGCGGGTGTCGGG
GCTGGCTTAACTATGCGGCATCAGAGCAGATTGTACTGAGAGTGCACCATAAAATTGTAAACGTTAATAT
TTTGTTAAAATTCGCGTTAAATTTTTGTTAAATCAGCTCATTTTTTAACCAATAGACCGAAATCGGCAAA
ATCCCTTATAAATCAAAAGAATAGCCCGAGATAGAGT
[37 nt withheld, positions 2278-2314]
AAAGAACGTGGACTCCAACGTCAAAGG
[141 nt withheld, positions 2342-2482]
G
[46 nt withheld, positions 2484-2529]
A
[95 nt withheld, positions 2531-2625]
TATGCGGTGTGAAATACCGCACAGATGCGTAAGGAGAAAATACCGCATCAGGCGCCCCTGCAGGCAGCTG
CGCGCTCGCTCGCTCACTGAGGCCGCCCGGGCAAAGCCCGGGCGTCGGGCGACCTTTGGTCGCCCGGCCT
CAGTGAGCGAGCGAGCGCGCAGAGAGGGAGTGGCCAACTCCATCACTAGGGGTTCCTGCGGCCGCTCGGT
CCGCACGTGAGATCTCATGCCTGCTATTGTCTTCCCAATCCTCCCCCTTGCTGTCCTGCCCCACCCCACC
CCCCAGAATAGAATGACACCTACTCAGACAATGCGATGCAATTTCCTCATTTTATTAGGAAAGGACAGTG
GGAGTGGCACCTTCCAGGGTCAAGGAAGGCACGGGGGAGGGGCAAACAACAGATGGCTGGCAACTAGAAG
GCACAGTCGAAGATCTCTCGAGCCACGGAATTGTCAGTGCCCAACAGCCGAGCCCCTGTCCAGCAGCGGG
CAAGGCAGGCGGCGATGAGTTCCGCCGTGGCAAGAACTAACCAGGATTTATACAAGGAGGAGAAAATGAA
AGCCATACGGGAAGCAATAGCATGATACAAAGGCATTAAAGCAGCGTATCCACATAGCGTAAAAGGAGCA
ACATAGTTAAGAATACCAGTCAATCTTTCACAAATTTTGTAATCCAGAGGTTGATTATGATATCGAATTC
GCGGCCGCGGCGCGCCGTCGACTTACTTGTACAGCTCGTCCATGCCGAGAGTGATCCCGGCGGCGGTCAC
GAACTCCAGCAGGACCATGTGATCGCGCTTCTCGTTGGGGTCTTTGCTCAGCTTGGACTGGTAGCTCAGG
TAGTGGTTGTCGGGCAGCAGCACGGGGCCGTCGCCGATGGGGGTGTTCTGCTGGTAGTGGTCGGCGAGCT
GCACGCCGCCGTCCTCGATGTTGTGGCGGATCTTGAAGTTGGCCTTGATGCCGTTCTTCTGCTTGTCGGC
GGTGATATAGACGTTGTGGCTGTTGTAGTTGTACTCCAGCTTGTGCCCCAGGATGTTGCCGTCCTCCTTG
AAGTCGATGCCCTTCAGCTCGATGCGGTTCACCAGGGTGTCGCCCTCGAACTTCACCTCGGCGCGGGTCT
TGTAGTTGCCGTCGTCCTTGAAGAAGATGGTGCGCTCCTGGACGTAGCCTTCGGGCATGGCGGACTTGAA
GAAGTCGTGCTGCTTCATGTGGTCGGGGTAGCGGGCGAAGCACTGCACGCCGTAGCCCAGGGTGGTCACG
AGGGTGGGCCAGGGCACGGGCAGCTTGCCGGTGGTGCAGATCAGCTTCAGGGTCAGCTTGCCGTAGGTGG
CATCGCCCTCGCCCTCGCCGGACACGCTGAACTTGTGGCCGTTTACGTCGCCGTCCAGCTCGACCAGGAT
GGGCACCACCCCGGTGAACAGCTCCTCGCCCTTGCTCACCATGGTGGCGACCGGTAGCGCTAGCTTCGAA
AGATCTGGATCCCAGAAGCAAATGTAAGCAATAGATGGCTCTGCCCTGACTTTTATGCCCAGCCCGAGCT
CAAGGCACTGTGGCATACCCTATGCTGGGCTTTATTCATCAGGGAGAAAGGTATCCCCTTTTATTCATGG
ATCTGCAACAAGACTTAGTGTCATTTCATCCAATTTTCATAGAATGGCCAGTCCACTCGGCAGGGCTATG
TAAAATAAGAAGAAATCTCCAGGGGGTGTTTTTATATGTGGAACCAGCAGAGTCCTGGCACGTTAGGAAG
CAAACGAACGCGTGCGGCCGCAGGAACCCCTAGTGATGGAGTTGGCCACTCCCTCTCTGCGCGCTCG
